>Addgene plasmid #183746 | H2B-2A-GFP-IRESpuro2 | addgene full sequence | sequence record 367987 | Addgene NGS Result
CGCGTTACATAACTTACGGTAAATGGCCCGCCTGGCTGACCGCCCAACGACCCCCGCCCATTGACGTCAA
TAATGACGTATGTTCCCATAGTAACGCCAATAGGGACTTTCCATTGACGTCAATGGGTGGAGTATTTACG
GTAAACTGCCCACTTGGCAGTACATCAAGTGTATCATATGCCAAGTACGCCCCCTATTGACGTCAATGAC
GGTAAATGGCCCGCCTGGCATTATGCCCAGTACATGACCTTATGGGACTTTCCTACTTGGCAGTACATCT
ACGTATTAGTCATCGCTATTACCATGGTGATGCGGTTTTGGCAGTACATCAATGGGCGTGGATAGCGGTT
TGACTCACGGGGATTTCCAAGTCTCCACCCCATTGACGTCAATGGGAGTTTGTTTTGGCACCAAAATCAA
CGGGACTTTCCAAAATGTCGTAACAACTCCGCCCCATTGACGCAAATGGGCGGTAGGCGTGTACGGTGGG
AGGTCTATATAAGCAGAGCTGGTTTAGTGAACCGTCAGATCCGCTAGCGCTACCGGACTCAGATCTCGAG
CTCAAGCTTCGAATTCTGCAGTCGACGGTACCGCCACCATGCCAGAGCCAGCGAAGTCTGCTCCCGCCCC
GAAAAAGGGCTCCAAGAAGGCGGTGACTAAGGCGCAGAAGAAAGGCGGCAAGAAGCGCAAGCGCAGCCGC
AAGGAGAGCTATTCCATCTATGTGTACAAGGTTCTGAAGCAGGTCCACCCTGACACCGGCATTTCGTCCA
AGGCCATGGGCATCATGAATTCGTTTGTGAACGACATTTTCGAGCGCATCGCAGGTGAGGCTTCCCGCCT
GGCGCATTACAACAAGCGCTCGACCATCACCTCCAGGGAGATCCAGACGGCCGTGCGCCTGCTGCTGCCT
GGGGAGTTGGCCAAGCACGCCGTGTCCGAGGGTACTAAGGCCATCACCAAGTACACCAGCGCTAAGGATC
CTGGCAGTGGAGAGGGCAGAGGAAGTCTGCTAACATGCGGTGACGTCGAGGAGAATCCTGGCCCAGTGAG
CAAGGGCGAGGAGCTGTTCACCGGGGTGGTGCCCATCCTGGTCGAGCTGGACGGCGACGTAAACGGCCAC
AAGTTCAGCGTGTCCGGCGAGGGCGAGGGCGATGCCACCTACGGCAAGCTGACCCTGAAGTTCATCTGCA
CCACCGGCAAGCTGCCCGTGCCCTGGCCCACCCTCGTGACCACCCTGACCTACGGCGTGCAGTGCTTCAG
CCGCTACCCCGACCACATGAAGCAGCACGACTTCTTCAAGTCCGCCATGCCCGAAGGCTACGTCCAGGAG
CGCACCATCTTCTTCAAGGACGACGGCAACTACAAGACCCGCGCCGAGGTGAAGTTCGAGGGCGACACCC
TGGTGAACCGCATCGAGCTGAAGGGCATCGACTTCAAGGAGGACGGCAACATCCTGGGGCACAAGCTGGA
GTACAACTACAACAGCCACAACGTCTATATCATGGCCGACAAGCAGAAGAACGGCATCAAGGTGAACTTC
AAGATCCGCCACAACATCGAGGACGGCAGCGTGCAGCTCGCCGACCACTACCAGCAGAACACCCCCATCG
GCGACGGCCCCGTGCTGCTGCCCGACAACCACTACCTGAGCACCCAGTCCGCCCTGAGCAAAGACCCCAA
CGAGAAGCGCGATCACATGGTCCTGCTGGAGTTCGTGACCGCCGCCGGGATCACTCTCGGCATGGACGAG
CTGTACAAGGAATTCTAAGCGGCCGCATAGATAACTGATCCAGTGTGCTGGAATTAATTCGCTGTCTGCG
AGGGCCAGCTGTTGGGGTGAGTACTCCCTCTCAAAAGCGGGCATGACTTCTGCGCTAAGATTGTCAGTTT
CCAAAAACGAGGAGGATTTGATATTCACCTGGCCCGCGGTGATGCCTTTGAGGGTGGCCGCGTCCATCTG
GTCAGAAAAGACAATCTTTTTGTTGTCAAGCTTGAGGTGTGGCAGGCTTGAGATCTGGCCATACACTTGA
GTGACAATGACATCCACTTTGCCTTTCTCTCCACAGGTGTCCACTCCCAGGTCCAACTGCAGGTCGAGCA
TGCATCTAGGGCGGCCAATTCCGCCCCTCTCCCCCCCCCCCTCTCCCTCCCCCCCCCCTAACGTTACTGG
CCGAAGCCGCTTGGAATAAGGCCGGTGTGCGTTTGTCTATATGTTATTTTCCACCATATTGCCGTCTTTT
GGCAATGTGAGGGCCCGGAAACCTGGCCCTGTCTTCTTGACGAGCATTCCTAGGGGTCTTTCCCCTCTCG
CCAAAGGAATGCAAGGTCTGTTGAATGTCGTGAAGGAAGCAGTTCCTCTGGAAGCTTCTTGAAGACAAAC
AACGTCTGTAGCGACCCTTTGCAGGCAGCGGAACCCCCCACCTGGCGACAGGTGCCTCTGCGGCCAAAAG
CCACGTGTATAAGATACACCTGCAAAGGCGGCACAACCCCAGTGCCACGTTGTGAGTTGGATAGTTGTGG
AAAGAGTCAAATGGCTCTCCTCAAGCGTATTCAACAAGGGGCTGAAGGATGCCCAGAAGGTACCCCATTG
TATGGGATCTGATCTGGGGCCTCGGTGCACATGCTTTACATGTGTTTAGTCGAGGTTAAAAAAACGTCTA
GGCCCCCCGAACCACGGGGACGTGGTTTTCCTTTGAAAAACACGATGATAAGCTTGCCACAACCCACAAG
GAGACGACCTTCCATGACCGAGTACAAGCCCACGGTGCGCCTCGCCACCCGCGACGACGTCCCCCGGGCC
GTACGCACCCTCGCCGCCGCGTTCGCCGACTACCCCGCCACGCGCCACACCGTCGACCCGGACCGCCACA
TCGAGCGGGTCACCGAGCTGCAAGAACTCTTCCTCACGCGCGTCGGGCTCGACATCGGCAAGGTGTGGGT
CGCGGACGACGGCGCCGCGGTGGCGGTCTGGACCACGCCGGAGAGCGTCGAAGCGGGGGCGGTGTTCGCC
GAGATCGGCCCGCGCATGGCCGAGTTGAGCGGTTCCCGGCTGGCCGCGCAGCAACAGATGGAAGGCCTCC
TGGCGCCGCACCGGCCCAAGGAGCCCGCGTGGTTCCTGGCCACCGTCGGCGTCTCGCCCGACCACCAGGG
CAAGGGTCTGGGCAGCGCCGTCGTGCTCCCCGGAGTGGAGGCGGCCGAGCGCGCCGGGGTGCCCGCCTTC
CTGGAGACCTCCGCGCCCCGCAACCTCCCCTTCTACGAGCGGCTCGGCTTCACCGTCACCGCCGACGTCG
AGGTGCCCGAAGGACCGCGCACCTGGTGCATGACCCGCAAGCCCGGTGCCTGACGCCCGCCCCACGACCC
GCAGCGCCCGACCGAAAGGAGCGCACGACCCCATGGCTCCGACCGAAGCCACCCGGGGCGGCCCCGCCGA
CCCCGCACCCGCCCCCGAGGCCCACCGACTCTAGAGCTCGCTGATCAGCCTCGACTGTGCCTTCTAGTTG
CCAGCCATCTGTTGTTTGCCCCTCCCCCGTGCCTTCCTTGACCCTGGAAGGTGCCACTCCCACTGTCCTT
TCCTAATAAAATGAGGAAATTGCATCGCATTGTCTGAGTAGGTGTCATTCTATTCTGGGGGGTGGGGTGG
GGCAGGACAGCAAGGGGGAGGATTGGGAAGACAATAGCAGGCATGCTGGGGATGCGGTGGGCTCTATGGC
TTCTGAGGCGGAAAGAACCAGCTGGGGCTCGAGTGCATTCTAGTTGTGGTTTGTCCAAACTCATCAATGT
ATCTTATCATGTCTGTATACCGTCGACCTCTAGCTAGAGCTTGGCGTAATCATGGTCATAGCTGTTTCCT
GTGTGAAATTGTTATCCGCTCACAATTCCACACAACATACGAGCCGGAAGCATAAAGTGTAAAGCCTGGG
GTGCCTAATGAGTGAGCTAACTCACATTAATTGCGTTGCGCTCACTGCCCGCTTTCCAGTCGGGAAACCT
GTCGTGCCAGCTGCATTAATGAATCGGCCAACGCGCGGGGAGAGGCGGTTTGCGTATTGGGCGCTCTTCC
GCTTCCTCGCTCACTGACTCGCTGCGCTCGGTCGTTCGGCTGCGGCGAGCGGTATCAGCTCACTCAAAGG
CGGTAATACGGTTATCCACAGAATCAGGGGATAACGCAGGAAAGAACATGTGAGCAAAAGGCCAGCAAAA
GGCCAGGAACCGTAAAAAGGCCGCGTTGCTGGCGTTTTTCCATAGGCTCCGCCCCCCTGACGAGCATCAC
AAAAATCGACGCTCAAGTCAGAGGTGGCGAAACCCGACAGGACTATAAAGATACCAGGCGTTTCCCCCTG
GAAGCTCCCTCGTGCGCTCTCCTGTTCCGACCCTGCCGCTTACCGGATACCTGTCCGCCTTTCTCCCTTC
GGGAAGCGTGGCGCTTTCTCATAGCTCACGCTGTAGGTATCTCAGTTCGGTGTAGGTCGTTCGCTCCAAG
CTGGGCTGTGTGCACGAACCCCCCGTTCAGCCCGACCGCTGCGCCTTATCCGGTAACTATCGTCTTGAGT
CCAACCCGGTAAGACACGACTTATCGCCACTGGCAGCAGCCACTGGTAACAGGATTAGCAGAGCGAGGTA
TGTAGGCGGTGCTACAGAGTTCTTGAAGTGGTGGCCTAACTACGGCTACACTAGAAGAACAGTATTTGGT
ATCTGCGCTCTGCTGAAGCCAGTTACCTTCGGAAAAAGAGTTGGTAGCTCTTGATCCGGCAAACAAACCA
CCGCTGGTAGCGGTGGTTTTTTTGTTTGCAAGCAGCAGATTACGCGCAGAAAAAAAGGATCTCAAGAAGA
TCCTTTGATCTTTTCTACGGGGTCTGACGCTCAGTGGAACGAAAACTCACGTTAAGGGATTTTGGTCATG
AGATTATCAAAAAGGATCTTCACCTAGATCCTTTTAAATTAAAAATGAAGTTTTAAATCAATCTAAAGTA
TATATGAGTAAACTTGGTCTGACAGTTACCAATGCTTAATCAGTGAGGCACCTATCTCAGCGATCTGTCT
ATTTCGTTCATCCATAGTTGCCTGACTCCCCGTCGTGTAGATAACTACGATACGGGAGGGCTTACCATCT
GGCCCCAGTGCTGCAATGATACCGCGAGACCCACGCTCACCGGCTCCAGATTTATCAGCAATAAACCAGC
CAGCCGGAAGGGCCGAGCGCAGAAGTGGTCCTGCAACTTTATCCGCCTCCATCCAGTCTATTAATTGTTG
CCGGGAAGCTAGAGTAAGTAGTTCGCCAGTTAATAGTTTGCGCAACGTTGTTGCCATTGCTACAGGCATC
GTGGTGTCACGCTCGTCGTTTGGTATGGCTTCATTCAGCTCCGGTTCCCAACGATCAAGGCGAGTTACAT
GATCCCCCATGTTGTGCAAAAAAGCGGTTAGCTCCTTCGGTCCTCCGATCGTTGTCAGAAGTAAGTTGGC
CGCAGTGTTATCACTCATGGTTATGGCAGCACTGCATAATTCTCTTACTGTCATGCCATCCGTAAGATGC
TTTTCTGTGACTGGTGAGTACTCAACCAAGTCATTCTGAGAATAGTGTATGCGGCGACCGAGTTGCTCTT
GCCCGGCGTCAATACGGGATAATACCGCGCCACATAGCAGAACTTTAAAAGTGCTCATCATTGGAAAACG
TTCTTCGGGGCGAAAACTCTCAAGGATCTTACCGCTGTTGAGATCCAGTTCGATGTAACCCACTCGTGCA
CCCAACTGATCTTCAGCATCTTTTACTTTCACCAGCGTTTCTGGGTGAGCAAAAACAGGAAGGCAAAATG
CCGCAAAAAAGGGAATAAGGGCGACACGGAAATGTTGAATACTCATACTCTTCCTTTTTCAATATTATTG
AAGCATTTATCAGGGTTATTGTCTCATGAGCGGATACATATTTGAATGTATTTAGAAAAATAAACAAATA
GGGGTTCCGCGCACATTTCCCCGAAAAGTGCCACCTGACGTCGACGGATCGGGAGATCTCCCGATCCCCT
ATGGTGCACTCTCAGTACAATCTGCTCTGATGCCGCATAGTTAAGCCAGTATCTGCTCCCTGCTTGTGTG
TTGGAGGTCGCTGAGTAGTGCGCGAGCAAAATTTAAGCTACAACAAGGCAAGGCTTGACCGACAATTGCA
TGAAGAATCTGCTTAGGGTTAGGCGTTTTGCGCTGCTTCGCGATGTACGGGCCAGATATACGCGTTGACA
TTGATTATTGACTAGTTATTAATAGTAATCAATTACGGGGTCATTAGTTCATAGCCCATATATGGAGTTC
Features (pLannotate 1.2.2; 20 found; start..end, strand, type, name):
    307..510     +  promoter       CMV promoter: human cytomegalovirus (CMV) immediate early promoter
    533..594     +  misc_feature   MCS (fragment): multiple cloning site
    599..976     +  CDS            H2B: human histone H2B; HIST1H2BJ
   1046..1759    +  CDS            EGFP: EGFP is a basic (constitutively fluorescent) green fluorescent protein published in 1996, derived from Aequorea victoria. It is reported to be a rapidly-maturing weak dimer with moderate acid sensitivity.
   1837..2066    +  intron         chimeric intron: chimera between introns from adenovirus and immunoglobulin heavy chain genes
   2249..2711    +  misc_feature   IRES: internal ribosome entry site (IRES) of the encephalomyocarditis virus (EMCV)
   2744..3343    +  CDS            PuroR: puromycin N-acetyltransferase; pac from Streptomyces alboniger; confers resistance to puromycin
   3393..3458    +  CDS            dmpM (fragment): DMPM_STRAD - Protein inferred from homology: Swiss-Prot protein existence level 3. From Streptomyces alboniger.
   3485..3709    +  polyA_signal   bGH poly(A) signal: bovine growth hormone polyadenylation signal
   3713..3734    +  promoter       SV40 promoter (fragment): SV40 enhancer and early promoter
   3744..3795    +  polyA_signal   SV40 poly(A) signal (fragment): SV40 polyadenylation signal
   3859..3875    -  protein_bind   lac operator: The lac repressor binds to the lac operator to inhibit transcription in E. coli. This inhibition can be relieved by adding lactose or isopropyl-β-D-thiogalactopyranoside (IPTG). lac repressor encoded by lacI
   3883..3913    -  promoter       lac promoter: promoter for the E. coli lac operon
   3928..3949    -  protein_bind   CAP binding site: CAP binding activates transcription in the presence of cAMP. E. coli catabolite activator protein
   3962..4054    -  CDS            lacI (fragment): lac repressor; lacI; The lac repressor binds to the lac operator to inhibit transcription in E. coli. This inhibition can be relieved by adding lactose or isopropyl-β-D-thiogalactopyranoside (IPTG).
   4237..4825    -  rep_origin     ori: high-copy-number ColE1/pMB1/pBR322/pUC origin of replication
   4996..5856    -  CDS            AmpR: β-lactamase; bla; confers resistance to ampicillin, carbenicillin, and related antibiotics
   5857..5961    -  promoter       AmpR promoter: bla
   6020..6072    -  misc_feature   bom (fragment): basis of mobility region from pBR322
   6227..306     +  enhancer       CMV enhancer (across the origin): human cytomegalovirus immediate early enhancer
