[The description below was written by a language model from this plasmid's Addgene catalogue record and pLannotate feature annotations shown in this document.]
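Description:
H2B-2A-GFP-IRESpuro2 is a mammalian expression plasmid of about 6.3 kb built on the pIRESpuro2 backbone. It is propagated in E. coli through a high-copy ColE1/pUC-type origin and selected with ampicillin via the β-lactamase gene. The remaining bacterial elements annotated in the backbone (lac promoter/operator, CAP site, lacI and bom fragments) are vector remnants with no evident role in the payload.

The expression unit is driven by the human cytomegalovirus immediate-early enhancer and promoter. Downstream, cloned between BamHI and NotI, lies the human histone H2B coding sequence (annotated as HIST1H2BJ in the feature table, although the catalogue entry links a different H2B locus). It is followed by a short gap that is not annotated but which, according to the catalogue, holds a 2A cleavage site, and then by EGFP. Because 2A elements split the translated product, H2B and GFP are expected to end up as two separate proteins made in roughly equal amounts from one open reading frame, rather than as a chromatin-bound fluorescent fusion. After EGFP come a chimeric intron, an EMCV IRES and the puromycin N-acetyltransferase gene, terminated by the bovine growth hormone polyadenylation signal. This bicistronic layout places the insert and the puromycin resistance marker on a single transcript, so puromycin selection enriches for cells that also express the insert, which is convenient for generating stable lines.

The stated purpose is simply expression of H2B-2A-GFP, and the associated study concerns mitotic chromosome dispersal. The record does not state the construct's exact experimental role, though an unlinked H2B/GFP design would plausibly serve as a control for tethered fusions.
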