Addgene plasmid #183746: H2B-2A-GFP-IRESpuro2
Purpose: Expresses H2B-2A-GFP
Depositing lab: Daniel Gerlich. Publication: Ki-67 acts as a biological surfactant to disperse mitotic chromosomes. Cuylen S, Blaukopf C, Politi AZ, Muller-Reichert T, Neumann B, Poser I, Ellenberg J, Hyman AA, Gerlich DW. Nature. 2016 Jun 29;535(7611):308-12. doi: 10.1038/nature18610. PubMed 27362226.
Backbone
  Vector backbone: pIRESpuro2
  Total vector size (bp): 6286
  Vector type: Mammalian Expression, Bacterial Expression
  Selectable markers: Puromycin
Growth in bacteria
  Bacterial resistance: Ampicillin, 100 μg/mL
  Growth temperature: 37°C
  Growth strain: DH5alpha
  Copy number: High Copy
Gene/Insert
  Gene/Insert name: H2B
  Species: H. sapiens (human)
  GenBank ID: NM_021058
  Entrez Gene: H2BC16P (a.k.a. H2BFIP, HIST1H2BPS2, pH2B.i, pH2B/i)
  Promoter: CMV
  Tag / fusion protein: GFP with 2A protease cleavage site between H2B and GFP (C terminal on insert)
  Cloning method: Restriction Enzyme; 5′ cloning site BamHI (unknown if destroyed); 3′ cloning site NotI (not destroyed)
  Sequencing primers: 5′ CAGAGCTGGTTTAGTGAACC; 3′ ATTCCAGCACACTGGATCA
Terms and licenses: Academic/Nonprofit Terms; Industry Terms: Not Available to Industry
How to cite: H2B-2A-GFP-IRESpuro2 was a gift from Daniel Gerlich (Addgene plasmid # 183746 ; http://n2t.net/addgene:183746 ; RRID:Addgene_183746)
